Addgene plasmid #144203: TFORF1980
Purpose: Lentiviral vector for overexpressing transcription factor ORFs with unique 24-bp barcodes. Barcodes facilitate identification of transcription factors in pooled screens.
Depositing lab: Feng Zhang. Depositing organization: Broad Institute. Publication: A transcription factor atlas of directed differentiation. Joung J, Ma S, Tay T, Geiger-Schuller KR, Kirchgatterer PC, Verdine VK, Guo B, Arias-Garcia MA, Allen WE, Singh A, Kuksenko O, Abudayyeh OO, Gootenberg JS, Fu Z, Macrae RK, Buenrostro JD, Regev A, Zhang F. Cell. 2023 Jan 5;186(1):209-229.e26. doi: 10.1016/j.cell.2022.11.026. PubMed 36608654.
Backbone
  Vector backbone: pLX_TRC317
  Backbone manufacturer: Broad Institute Genetic Perturbation Platform
  Backbone size w/o insert (bp): 8264
  Vector type: Mammalian Expression, Lentiviral
  Selectable markers: Puromycin
Growth in bacteria
  Bacterial resistance: Ampicillin, 100 μg/mL
  Growth temperature: 37°C
  Growth strain: NEB Stable
  Copy number: High Copy
Gene/Insert
  Gene/Insert name: TBX4
  Species: H. sapiens (human)
  Insert size (bp): 1742
  Entrez Gene: TBX4 (a.k.a. SPS)
  Promoter: EF1a
  Cloning method: Unknown
  Sequencing primers: 5′ GGGTGGAGACTGAAGTTAGGCCAG; 3′ CACATAGCGTAAAAGGAGCAACATAG
Terms and licenses: Academic/Nonprofit Terms; Industry Terms: Not Available to Industry
Depositor comments: NM_001321120,ENST00000393853 . The transcription factor ORF portion of this plasmid was synthesized by Genewiz. Please test multiple small colonies in case of plasmid recombination. To make this collection available in a timely manner, a portion of this collection was not fully sequenced by Addgene. If an Addgene verified full plasmid sequence is not available, please contact us prior to placing an order to request the full sequence.
How to cite: TFORF1980 was a gift from Feng Zhang (Addgene plasmid # 144203 ; http://n2t.net/addgene:144203 ; RRID:Addgene_144203)
