[The description below was written by a language model from this plasmid's Addgene catalogue record and pLannotate feature annotations shown in this document.]
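Description:
TFORF1980 is a third-generation, self-inactivating lentiviral expression plasmid built on the pLX_TRC317 backbone and carrying the human transcription factor TBX4 as its open reading frame. It belongs to a barcoded transcription factor ORF collection in which each clone carries a unique 24-bp barcode, so that the overexpressed factor can be identified by sequencing in pooled screens. In bacteria the plasmid is maintained through a high-copy ColE1/pUC-type origin and selected with ampicillin via β-lactamase. An f1 origin and remnants of a lac/T7/T3 cloning region are also present in the backbone. The depositor notes a risk of recombination, which is common for LTR-containing plasmids.

The viral genome is transcribed from an RSV promoter fused to a truncated HIV-1 5' LTR, followed by the Ψ packaging signal, a partial gag sequence and the Rev response element, and it ends in a ΔU3 3' LTR with a downstream SV40 polyadenylation signal. Within this unit, an SV40 early promoter/origin drives puromycin N-acetyltransferase for selection of transduced mammalian cells. After a cPPT/CTS element that aids nuclear import of the viral genome, the EF-1α promoter drives constitutive expression of the TBX4 coding sequence. A WPRE downstream of the ORF enhances transcript stability and expression. The barcode is not annotated in the feature table; the catalogued insert is somewhat longer than the annotated coding sequence, and a short stretch between the ORF and the WPRE, annotated only as a U6 promoter fragment, may account for the difference, though the record does not confirm this. No epitope tag or reporter is annotated. The construct is intended for producing lentivirus to overexpress TBX4, a regulator of lung, pelvis and hindlimb organogenesis, individually or in pooled directed-differentiation screens.
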