Features (pLannotate 1.2.2; 31 found; start..end, strand, type, name):
      5..231     +  promoter       RSV promoter: Rous sarcoma virus enhancer/promoter
    232..412     +  LTR            5' LTR (truncated): truncated 5' long terminal repeat (LTR) from HIV-1
    459..584     +  misc_feature   HIV-1 Ψ: packaging signal of human immunodeficiency virus type 1
    568..931     +  CDS            HIV-1 gag (fragment): gag protein from human immunodeficiency virus 1; gag
   1077..1310    +  misc_feature   RRE: The Rev response element (RRE) of HIV-1 allows for Rev-dependent mRNA export from the nucleus to the cytoplasm.
   1687..1713    +  CDS            Rev (fragment): human immunodeficiency virus 1 (HIV-1) Rev protein; rev; enhances nuclear export of unspliced and incompletely spliced viral mRNAs
   1720..1743    +  promoter       SV40 promoter (fragment): SV40 early promoter
   1744..1815    +  promoter       SV40 promoter (fragment): SV40 enhancer and early promoter
   1839..1974    +  rep_origin     SV40 ori: SV40 origin of replication
   2020..2616    +  CDS            PuroR (fragment): puromycin N-acetyltransferase; pac from Streptomyces; confers resistance to puromycin
   2665..2782    +  misc_feature   cPPT/CTS: central polypurine tract and central termination sequence of HIV-1
   2847..2913    +  CDS            small t antigen (fragment): SV40 (simian virus 40) small t antigen
   2920..4098    +  promoter       EF-1α promoter: strong constitutive promoter for human elongation factor EF-1α
   4115..5752    +  CDS            TBX4: TBX4_HUMAN - Experimental evidence at protein level: Swiss-Prot protein existence level 1. Transcriptional regulator that has an essential role in the organogenesis of lungs, pelvis, and hindlimbs. From Homo sapiens (Human).
   5768..5821    +  promoter       U6 promoter (fragment): RNA polymerase III promoter for human U6 snRNA
   5863..6451    +  misc_feature   WPRE: woodchuck hepatitis virus posttranscriptional regulatory element
   6502..6521    +  misc_feature   cPPT/CTS (fragment): central polypurine tract and central termination sequence of HIV-1
   6523..6756    +  LTR            3' LTR (ΔU3): self-inactivating 3' long terminal repeat (LTR) from HIV-1
   6834..6955    +  polyA_signal   SV40 poly(A) signal: SV40 polyadenylation signal
   6995..7130    +  rep_origin     SV40 ori: SV40 origin of replication
   7151..7169    -  promoter       T7 promoter: promoter for bacteriophage T7 RNA polymerase
   7177..7332    +  CDS            lacZα (fragment): LacZα fragment of β-galactosidase; lacZ fragment
   7337..7765    +  rep_origin     f1 ori (sequence partly withheld): f1 bacteriophage origin of replication; arrow indicates direction of (+) strand synthesis
   7818..7922    +  promoter       AmpR promoter: bla
   7923..8783    +  CDS            AmpR: β-lactamase; bla; confers resistance to ampicillin, carbenicillin, and related antibiotics
   8954..9542    +  rep_origin     ori: high-copy-number ColE1/pMB1/pBR322/pUC origin of replication
   9725..9817    +  CDS            lacI (fragment): lac repressor; lacI; The lac repressor binds to the lac operator to inhibit transcription in E. coli. This inhibition can be relieved by adding lactose or isopropyl-β-D-thiogalactopyranoside (IPTG).
   9830..9851    +  protein_bind   CAP binding site: CAP binding activates transcription in the presence of cAMP. E. coli catabolite activator protein
   9866..9896    +  promoter       lac promoter: promoter for the E. coli lac operon
   9904..9920    +  protein_bind   lac operator: The lac repressor binds to the lac operator to inhibit transcription in E. coli. This inhibition can be relieved by adding lactose or isopropyl-β-D-thiogalactopyranoside (IPTG). lac repressor encoded by lacI
   9965..9983    +  promoter       T3 promoter: promoter for bacteriophage T3 RNA polymerase
>Addgene plasmid #144203 | TFORF1980 | addgene full sequence | sequence record 404079 | Addgene NGS Result
TTAATGTAGTCTTATGCAATACTCTTGTAGTCTTGCAACATGGTAACGATGAGTTAGCAACATGCCTTAC
AAGGAGAGAAAAAGCACCGTGCATGCCGATTGGTGGAAGTAAGGTGGTACGATCGTGCCTTATTAGGAAG
GCAACAGACGGGTCTGACATGGATTGGACGAACCACTGAATTGCCGCATTGCAGAGATATTGTATTTAAG
TGCCTAGCTCGATACATAAACGGGTCTCTCTGGTTAGACCAGATCTGAGCCTGGGAGCTCTCTGGCTAAC
TAGGGAACCCACTGCTTAAGCCTCAATAAAGCTTGCCTTGAGTGCTTCAAGTAGTGTGTGCCCGTCTGTT
GTGTGACTCTGGTAACTAGAGATCCCTCAGACCCTTTTAGTCAGTGTGGAAAATCTCTAGCAGTGGCGCC
CGAACAGGGACTTGAAAGCGAAAGGGAAACCAGAGGAGCTCTCTCGACGCAGGACTCGGCTTGCTGAAGC
GCGCACGGCAAGAGGCGAGGGGCGGCGACTGGTGAGTACGCCAAAAATTTTGACTAGCGGAGGCTAGAAG
GAGAGAGATGGGTGCGAGAGCGTCAGTATTAAGCGGGGGAGAATTAGATCGCGATGGGAAAAAATTCGGT
TAAGGCCAGGGGGAAAGAAAAAATATAAATTAAAACATATAGTATGGGCAAGCAGGGAGCTAGAACGATT
CGCAGTTAATCCTGGCCTGTTAGAAACATCAGAAGGCTGTAGACAAATACTGGGACAGCTACAACCATCC
CTTCAGACAGGATCAGAAGAACTTAGATCATTATATAATACAGTAGCAACCCTCTATTGTGTGCATCAAA
GGATAGAGATAAAAGACACCAAGGAAGCTTTAGACAAGATAGAGGAAGAGCAAAACAAAAGTAAGACCAC
CGCACAGCAAGCGGCCGCTGATCTTCAGACCTGGAGGAGGAGATATGAGGGACAATTGGAGAAGTGAATT
ATATAAATATAAAGTAGTAAAAATTGAACCATTAGGAGTAGCACCCACCAAGGCAAAGAGAAGAGTGGTG
CAGAGAGAAAAAAGAGCAGTGGGAATAGGAGCTTTGTTCCTTGGGTTCTTGGGAGCAGCAGGAAGCACTA
TGGGCGCAGCGTCAATGACGCTGACGGTACAGGCCAGACAATTATTGTCTGGTATAGTGCAGCAGCAGAA
CAATTTGCTGAGGGCTATTGAGGCGCAACAGCATCTGTTGCAACTCACAGTCTGGGGCATCAAGCAGCTC
CAGGCAAGAATCCTGGCTGTGGAAAGATACCTAAAGGATCAACAGCTCCTGGGGATTTGGGGTTGCTCTG
GAAAACTCATTTGCACCACTGCTGTGCCTTGGAATGCTAGTTGGAGTAATAAATCTCTGGAACAGATTTG
GAATCACACGACCTGGATGGAGTGGGACAGAGAAATTAACAATTACACAAGCTTAATACACTCCTTAATT
GAAGAATCGCAAAACCAGCAAGAAAAGAATGAACAAGAATTATTGGAATTAGATAAATGGGCAAGTTTGT
GGAATTGGTTTAACATAACAAATTGGCTGTGGTATATAAAATTATTCATAATGATAGTAGGAGGCTTGGT
AGGTTTAAGAATAGTTTTTGCTGTACTTTCTATAGTGAATAGAGTTAGGCAGGGATATTCACCATTATCG
TTTCAGACCCACCTCCCAACCCCGAGGGGACCCATGCATTGCATCTCAATTAGTCAGCAACCAGGTGTGG
AAAGTCCCCAGGCTCCCCAGCAGGCAGAAGTATGCAAAGCATGCGTCTCAATTAGTCAGCAACCATAGTC
CCGCCCCTAACTCCGCCCATCCCGCCCCTAACTCCGCCCAGTTCCGCCCATTCTCCGCCCCATGGCTGAC
TAATTTTTTTTATTTATGCAGAGGCCGAGGCCGCCTCGGCCTCTGAGCTATTCCAGAAGTAGTGAGGAGG
CTTTTTTGGAGGCCTAGGCTTTTGCAAAAAGCTTTCTAGAGGTACCACCGGAGCTTACCATGACCGAGTA
CAAGCCCACGGTGCGCCTCGCCACCCGCGACGACGTCCCCAGGGCCGTACGCACCCTCGCCGCCGCGTTC
GCCGACTACCCCGCCACGCGCCACACCGTCGATCCGGACCGCCACATCGAGCGGGTCACCGAGCTGCAAG
AACTCTTCCTCACGCGCGTCGGGCTCGACATCGGCAAGGTGTGGGTCGCGGACGACGGCGCCGCCGTGGC
GGTCTGGACCACGCCGGAGAGCGTCGAAGCGGGGGCGGTGTTCGCCGAGATCGGCCCGCGCATGGCCGAG
TTGAGCGGTTCCCGGCTGGCCGCGCAGCAACAGATGGAAGGCCTCCTGGCGCCGCACCGGCCCAAGGAGC
CCGCGTGGTTCCTGGCCACCGTCGGCGTCTCGCCCGACCACCAGGGCAAGGGTCTGGGCAGCGCCGTCGT
GCTCCCCGGAGTGGAGGCGGCCGAGCGCGCCGGGGTGCCCGCCTTCCTGGAGACCTCCGCGCCCCGCAAC
CTCCCCTTCTACGAGCGGCTCGGCTTCACCGTCACCGCCGACGTCGAGGTGCCCGAAGGACCGCGCACCT
GGTGCATGACCCGCAAGCCCGGTGCCAGTTAACGAATTCTAGATCTTGAGACAAATGGCAGTATTCATCC
ACAATTTTAAAAGAAAAGGGGGGATTGGGGGGTACAGTGCAGGGGAAAGAATAGTAGACATAATAGCAAC
AGACATACAAACTAAAGAATTACAAAAACAAATTACAAAAATTCAAAATTTTCGGGTTTATTACAGGGAC
AGCAGAGATCCACTTTGGCGCCGGCTCGAGGCCTGCAGGTGCAAAGATGGATAAAGTTTTAAACAGAGAG
GAATCTTTGCAGCTAATGGACCTTCTAGGTCTTGAAAGGAGTGGGAATTGGCTCCGGTGCCCGTCAGTGG
GCAGAGCGCACATCGCCCACAGTCCCCGAGAAGTTGGGGGGAGGGGTCGGCAATTGAACCGGTGCCTAGA
GAAGGTGGCGCGGGGTAAACTGGGAAAGTGATGTCGTGTACTGGCTCCGCCTTTTTCCCGAGGGTGGGGG
AGAACCGTATATAAGTGCAGTAGTCGCCGTGAACGTTCTTTTTCGCAACGGGTTTGCCGCCAGAACACAG
GTAAGTGCCGTGTGTGGTTCCCGCGGGCCTGGCCTCTTTACGGGTTATGGCCCTTGCGTGCCTTGAATTA
CTTCCACCTGGCTGCAGTACGTGATTCTTGATCCCGAGCTTCGGGTTGGAAGTGGGTGGGAGAGTTCGAG
GCCTTGCGCTTAAGGAGCCCCTTCGCCTCGTGCTTGAGTTGAGGCCTGGCCTGGGCGCTGGGGCCGCCGC
GTGCGAATCTGGTGGCACCTTCGCGCCTGTCTCGCTGCTTTCGATAAGTCTCTAGCCATTTAAAATTTTT
GATGACCTGCTGCGACGCTTTTTTTCTGGCAAGATAGTCTTGTAAATGCGGGCCAAGATCTGCACACTGG
TATTTCGGTTTTTGGGGCCGCGGGCGGCGACGGGGCCCGTGCGTCCCAGCGCACATGTTCGGCGAGGCGG
GGCCTGCGAGCGCGGCCACCGAGAATCGGACGGGGGTAGTCTCAAGCTGGCCGGCCTGCTCTGGTGCCTG
GCCTCGCGCCGCCGTGTATCGCCCCGCCCTGGGCGGCAAGGCTGGCCCGGTCGGCACCAGTTGCGTGAGC
GGAAAGATGGCCGCTTCCCGGCCCTGCTGCAGGGAGCTCAAAATGGAGGACGCGGCGCTCGGGAGAGCGG
GCGGGTGAGTCACCCACACAAAGGAAAAGGGCCTTTCCGTCCTCAGCCGTCGCTTCATGTGACTCCACGG
AGTACCGGGCGCCGTCCAGGCACCTCGATTAGTTCTCGAGCTTTTGGAGTACGTCGTCTTTAGGTTGGGG
GGAGGGGTTTTATGCGATGGAGTTTCCCCACACTGAGTGGGTGGAGACTGAAGTTAGGCCAGCTTGGCAC
TTGATGTAATTCTCCTTGGAATTTGCCCTTTTTGAGTTTGGATCTTGGTTCATTCTCAAGCCTCAGACAG
TGGTTCAAAGTTTTTTTCTTCCATTTCAGGTGTCGTGAGGCTAGCACCGCCACCATGCTGCAGGATAAGG
GCCTGTCCGAGAGCGAGGAGGCCTTCCGGGCCCCGGGCCCAGCGCTCGGAGAGGCCAGCGCAGCCAACGC
CCCCGAGCCCGCGCTGGCAGCGCCGGGCCTCAGCGGAGCCGCGCTAGGCAGCCCCCCGGGACCCGGGGCC
GACGTCGTCGCCGCCGCCGCCGCGGAGCAGACCATCGAGAACATCAAGGTGGGGCTGCATGAGAAGGAGC
TCTGGAAGAAGTTCCACGAGGCGGGCACCGAGATGATCATCACTAAGGCTGGCAGGAGGATGTTCCCCAG
CTACAAGGTAAAAGTCACAGGCATGAACCCCAAGACCAAGTATATCCTGCTGATTGACATTGTCCCTGCC
GATGACCATCGCTACAAGTTCTGTGACAACAAATGGATGGTGGCAGGGAAGGCTGAGCCAGCCATGCCAG
GAAGGCTGTATGTCCACCCGGATTCTCCTGCCACAGGAGCCCACTGGATGCGGCAGCTGGTCTCCTTCCA
GAAGCTGAAGCTGACAAACAACCACCTGGACCCCTTTGGCCATATCATCCTCAACTCTATGCACAAGTAC
CAGCCGCGGCTCCACATCGTTAAGGCTGATGAGAACAATGCTTTCGGCTCCAAAAACACTGCTTTCTGCA
CCCACGTGTTCCCAGAGACCTCCTTCATCTCTGTGACCTCCTACCAGAATCACAAGATCACCCAGCTGAA
AATTGAGAACAACCCTTTTGCCAAGGGATTCCGGGGCAGTGATGACAGTGACCTGCGTGTGGCCCGACTG
CAGAGCAAAGAATACCCCGTGATTTCCAAAAGCATCATGAGGCAGAGGCTCATCTCCCCCCAGCTCTCAG
CCACACCGGACGTGGGCCCCCTGCTCGGCACCCACCAGGCACTCCAGCACTACCAGCACGAGAACGGGGC
ACACTCACAGCTCGCGGAGCCGCAGGACCTGCCCCTCAGCACCTTTCCCACCCAGAGGGACTCAAGCCTC
TTCTATCACTGCCTGAAAAGACGAGCAGACGGTACCCGCCACCTGGACTTACCTTGCAAGCGATCCTATC
TGGAAGCCCCCTCTTCGGTGGGGGAGGATCACTATTTCCGTTCCCCCCCTCCCTACGACCAGCAAATGCT
GAGCCCCTCCTACTGCAGTGAGGTGACCCCCAGAGAAGCATGTATGTACTCAGGTTCAGGGCCCGAGATT
GCCGGGGTGTCTGGGGTGGACGACCTGCCCCCACCTCCGCTGAGCTGTAACATGTGGACTTCAGTGTCGC
CGTACACCAGCTATAGCGTGCAGACGATGGAGACTGTGCCGTACCAGCCCTTCCCCACGCACTTCACCGC
CACCACCATGATGCCGCGGCTGCCCACCCTCTCCGCTCAGAGCTCCCAGCCACCAGGAAATGCCCACTTT
AGTGTCTACAATCAGCTCTCCCAGTCTCAGGTCCGAGAGCGGGGGCCCAGCGCCTCATTCCCAAGAGAGC
GCGGCCTCCCCCAAGGGTGTGAGAGGAAGCCACCCTCGCCACATCTAAATGCTGCCAATGAGTTTCTCTA
CTCTCAAACCTTCTCCTTGTCCCGAGAATCTTCCTTACAGTACCATTCAGGAATGGGGACTGTGGAGAAC
TGGACTGACGGATAGTAATGAACTAGTCCGTAACTTGAAAGTATTTCGATTTCTTGGCTTTATATATCTT
GTGGAAAGGACGACCCTCTGTCTTTCCTCATGCGATTACGCGTTAAGTCGACAATCAACCTCTGGATTAC
AAAATTTGTGAAAGATTGACTGGTATTCTTAACTATGTTGCTCCTTTTACGCTATGTGGATACGCTGCTT
TAATGCCTTTGTATCATGCTATTGCTTCCCGTATGGCTTTCATTTTCTCCTCCTTGTATAAATCCTGGTT
GCTGTCTCTTTATGAGGAGTTGTGGCCCGTTGTCAGGCAACGTGGCGTGGTGTGCACTGTGTTTGCTGAC
GCAACCCCCACTGGTTGGGGCATTGCCACCACCTGTCAGCTCCTTTCCGGGACTTTCGCTTTCCCCCTCC
CTATTGCCACGGCGGAACTCATCGCCGCCTGCCTTGCCCGCTGCTGGACAGGGGCTCGGCTGTTGGGCAC
TGACAATTCCGTGGTGTTGTCGGGGAAATCATCGTCCTTTCCTTGGCTGCTCGCCTGTGTTGCCACCTGG
ATTCTGCGCGGGACGTCCTTCTGCTACGTCCCTTCGGCCCTCAATCCAGCGGACCTTCCTTCCCGCGGCC
TGCTGCCGGCTCTGCGGCCTCTTCCGCGTCTTCGCCTTCGCCCTCAGACGAGTCGGATCTCCCTTTGGGC
CGCCTCCCCGCGTCGACTTTAAGACCAATGACTTACAAGGCAGCTGTAGATCTTAGCCACTTTTTAAAAG
AAAAGGGGGGACTGGAAGGGCTAATTCACTCCCAACGAAGACAAGATCTGCTTTTTGCTTGTACTGGGTC
TCTCTGGTTAGACCAGATCTGAGCCTGGGAGCTCTCTGGCTAACTAGGGAACCCACTGCTTAAGCCTCAA
TAAAGCTTGCCTTGAGTGCTTCAAGTAGTGTGTGCCCGTCTGTTGTGTGACTCTGGTAACTAGAGATCCC
TCAGACCCTTTTAGTCAGTGTGGAAAATCTCTAGCAGTACGTATAGTAGTTCATGTCATCTTATTATTCA
GTATTTATAACTTGCAAAGAAATGAATATCAGAGAGTGAGAGGAACTTGTTTATTGCAGCTTATAATGGT
TACAAATAAAGCAATAGCATCACAAATTTCACAAATAAAGCATTTTTTTCACTGCATTCTAGTTGTGGTT
TGTCCAAACTCATCAATGTATCTTATCATGTCTGGCTCTAGCTATCCCGCCCCTAACTCCGCCCATCCCG
CCCCTAACTCCGCCCAGTTCCGCCCATTCTCCGCCCCATGGCTGACTAATTTTTTTTATTTATGCAGAGG
CCGAGGCCGCCTCGGCCTCTGAGCTATTCCAGAAGTAGTGAGGAGGCTTTTTTGGAGGCCTAGGGACGTA
CCCAATTCGCCCTATAGTGAGTCGTATTACGCGCGCTCACTGGCCGTCGTTTTACAACGTCGTGACTGGG
AAAACCCTGGCGTTACCCAACTTAATCGCCTTGCAGCACATCCCCCTTTCGCCAGCTGGCGTAATAGCGA
AGAGGCCCGCACCGATCGCCCTTCCCAACAGTTGCGCAGCCTGAATGGCGAATGGG
[124 nt withheld, positions 7337-7460]
C
[91 nt withheld, positions 7462-7552]
A
[49 nt withheld, positions 7554-7602]
CCTTTGACGTTGGAGTCCACGTTCTTT
[37 nt withheld, positions 7630-7666]
ACCCTATCTCGGTCTATTCTTTTGATTTATAAGGGATTTTGCCGATTTCGGCCTATTGGTTAAAAAATGA
GCTGATTTAACAAAAATTTAACGCGAATTTTAACAAAATATTAACGCTTACAATTTAGGTGGCACTTTTC
GGGGAAATGTGCGCGGAACCCCTATTTGTTTATTTTTCTAAATACATTCAAATATGTATCCGCTCATGAG
ACAATAACCCTGATAAATGCTTCAATAATATTGAAAAAGGAAGAGTATGAGTATTCAACATTTCCGTGTC
GCCCTTATTCCCTTTTTTGCGGCATTTTGCCTTCCTGTTTTTGCTCACCCAGAAACGCTGGTGAAAGTAA
AAGATGCTGAAGATCAGTTGGGTGCACGAGTGGGTTACATCGAACTGGATCTCAACAGCGGTAAGATCCT
TGAGAGTTTTCGCCCCGAAGAACGTTTTCCAATGATGAGCACTTTTAAAGTTCTGCTATGTGGCGCGGTA
TTATCCCGTATTGACGCCGGGCAAGAGCAACTCGGTCGCCGCATACACTATTCTCAGAATGACTTGGTTG
AGTACTCACCAGTCACAGAAAAGCATCTTACGGATGGCATGACAGTAAGAGAATTATGCAGTGCTGCCAT
AACCATGAGTGATAACACTGCGGCCAACTTACTTCTGACAACGATCGGAGGACCGAAGGAGCTAACCGCT
TTTTTGCACAACATGGGGGATCATGTAACTCGCCTTGATCGTTGGGAACCGGAGCTGAATGAAGCCATAC
CAAACGACGAGCGTGACACCACGATGCCTGTAGCAATGGCAACAACGTTGCGCAAACTATTAACTGGCGA
ACTACTTACTCTAGCTTCCCGGCAACAATTAATAGACTGGATGGAGGCGGATAAAGTTGCAGGACCACTT
CTGCGCTCGGCCCTTCCGGCTGGCTGGTTTATTGCTGATAAATCTGGAGCCGGTGAGCGTGGGTCTCGCG
GTATCATTGCAGCACTGGGGCCAGATGGTAAGCCCTCCCGTATCGTAGTTATCTACACGACGGGGAGTCA
GGCAACTATGGATGAACGAAATAGACAGATCGCTGAGATAGGTGCCTCACTGATTAAGCATTGGTAACTG
TCAGACCAAGTTTACTCATATATACTTTAGATTGATTTAAAACTTCATTTTTAATTTAAAAGGATCTAGG
TGAAGATCCTTTTTGATAATCTCATGACCAAAATCCCTTAACGTGAGTTTTCGTTCCACTGAGCGTCAGA
CCCCGTAGAAAAGATCAAAGGATCTTCTTGAGATCCTTTTTTTCTGCGCGTAATCTGCTGCTTGCAAACA
AAAAAACCACCGCTACCAGCGGTGGTTTGTTTGCCGGATCAAGAGCTACCAACTCTTTTTCCGAAGGTAA
CTGGCTTCAGCAGAGCGCAGATACCAAATACTGTTCTTCTAGTGTAGCCGTAGTTAGGCCACCACTTCAA
GAACTCTGTAGCACCGCCTACATACCTCGCTCTGCTAATCCTGTTACCAGTGGCTGCTGCCAGTGGCGAT
AAGTCGTGTCTTACCGGGTTGGACTCAAGACGATAGTTACCGGATAAGGCGCAGCGGTCGGGCTGAACGG
GGGGTTCGTGCACACAGCCCAGCTTGGAGCGAACGACCTACACCGAACTGAGATACCTACAGCGTGAGCT
ATGAGAAAGCGCCACGCTTCCCGAAGGGAGAAAGGCGGACAGGTATCCGGTAAGCGGCAGGGTCGGAACA
GGAGAGCGCACGAGGGAGCTTCCAGGGGGAAACGCCTGGTATCTTTATAGTCCTGTCGGGTTTCGCCACC
TCTGACTTGAGCGTCGATTTTTGTGATGCTCGTCAGGGGGGCGGAGCCTATGGAAAAACGCCAGCAACGC
GGCCTTTTTACGGTTCCTGGCCTTTTGCTGGCCTTTTGCTCACATGTTCTTTCCTGCGTTATCCCCTGAT
TCTGTGGATAACCGTATTACCGCCTTTGAGTGAGCTGATACCGCTCGCCGCAGCCGAACGACCGAGCGCA
GCGAGTCAGTGAGCGAGGAAGCGGAAGAGCGCCCAATACGCAAACCGCCTCTCCCCGCGCGTTGGCCGAT
TCATTAATGCAGCTGGCACGACAGGTTTCCCGACTGGAAAGCGGGCAGTGAGCGCAACGCAATTAATGTG
AGTTAGCTCACTCATTAGGCACCCCAGGCTTTACACTTTATGCTTCCGGCTCGTATGTTGTGTGGAATTG
TGAGCGGATAACAATTTCACACAGGAAACAGCTATGACCATGATTACGCCAAGCGCGCAATTAACCCTCA
CTAAAGGGAACAAAAGCTGGAGCTGCAAGC
