>Addgene plasmid #144203 | TFORF1980 | depositor partial sequence | sequence record 284724 | Insert
ACCGCCACCATGCTGCAGGATAAGGGCCTGTCCGAGAGCGAGGAGGCCTTCCGGGCCCCGGGCCCAGCGC
TCGGAGAGGCCAGCGCAGCCAACGCCCCCGAGCCCGCGCTGGCAGCGCCGGGCCTCAGCGGAGCCGCGCT
AGGCAGCCCCCCGGGACCCGGGGCCGACGTCGTCGCCGCCGCCGCCGCGGAGCAGACCATCGAGAACATC
AAGGTGGGGCTGCATGAGAAGGAGCTCTGGAAGAAGTTCCACGAGGCGGGCACCGAGATGATCATCACTA
AGGCTGGCAGGAGGATGTTCCCCAGCTACAAGGTAAAAGTCACAGGCATGAACCCCAAGACCAAGTATAT
CCTGCTGATTGACATTGTCCCTGCCGATGACCATCGCTACAAGTTCTGTGACAACAAATGGATGGTGGCA
GGGAAGGCTGAGCCAGCCATGCCAGGAAGGCTGTATGTCCACCCGGATTCTCCTGCCACAGGAGCCCACT
GGATGCGGCAGCTGGTCTCCTTCCAGAAGCTGAAGCTGACAAACAACCACCTGGACCCCTTTGGCCATAT
CATCCTCAACTCTATGCACAAGTACCAGCCGCGGCTCCACATCGTTAAGGCTGATGAGAACAATGCTTTC
GGCTCCAAAAACACTGCTTTCTGCACCCACGTGTTCCCAGAGACCTCCTTCATCTCTGTGACCTCCTACC
AGAATCACAAGATCACCCAGCTGAAAATTGAGAACAACCCTTTTGCCAAGGGATTCCGGGGCAGTGATGA
CAGTGACCTGCGTGTGGCCCGACTGCAGAGCAAAGAATACCCCGTGATTTCCAAAAGCATCATGAGGCAG
AGGCTCATCTCCCCCCAGCTCTCAGCCACACCGGACGTGGGCCCCCTGCTCGGCACCCACCAGGCACTCC
AGCACTACCAGCACGAGAACGGGGCACACTCACAGCTCGCGGAGCCGCAGGACCTGCCCCTCAGCACCTT
TCCCACCCAGAGGGACTCAAGCCTCTTCTATCACTGCCTGAAAAGACGAGCAGACGGTACCCGCCACCTG
GACTTACCTTGCAAGCGATCCTATCTGGAAGCCCCCTCTTCGGTGGGGGAGGATCACTATTTCCGTTCCC
CCCCTCCCTACGACCAGCAAATGCTGAGCCCCTCCTACTGCAGTGAGGTGACCCCCAGAGAAGCATGTAT
GTACTCAGGTTCAGGGCCCGAGATTGCCGGGGTGTCTGGGGTGGACGACCTGCCCCCACCTCCGCTGAGC
TGTAACATGTGGACTTCAGTGTCGCCGTACACCAGCTATAGCGTGCAGACGATGGAGACTGTGCCGTACC
AGCCCTTCCCCACGCACTTCACCGCCACCACCATGATGCCGCGGCTGCCCACCCTCTCCGCTCAGAGCTC
CCAGCCACCAGGAAATGCCCACTTTAGTGTCTACAATCAGCTCTCCCAGTCTCAGGTCCGAGAGCGGGGG
CCCAGCGCCTCATTCCCAAGAGAGCGCGGCCTCCCCCAAGGGTGTGAGAGGAAGCCACCCTCGCCACATC
TAAATGCTGCCAATGAGTTTCTCTACTCTCAAACCTTCTCCTTGTCCCGAGAATCTTCCTTACAGTACCA
TTCAGGAATGGGGACTGTGGAGAACTGGACTGACGGATAGTAATGAACTAGTCCGTAACTTGAAAGTATT
TCGATTTCTTGGCTTTATATATCTTGTGGAAAGGACGACCCTCTGTCTTTCCTCATGCGATT
