>Addgene plasmid #144203 | TFORF1980 | depositor partial sequence | sequence record 284725 | Barcode
CCCTCTGTCTTTCCTCATGCGATT
